>Addgene plasmid #25170 | HHL | depositor partial sequence | sequence record 11644 | Author sequence
GAGAAAATTCTGTATTCGTGGGGCGAACTGCTGGGTAAATGGCACAGTAATCTGGGGGCACGCCCGAAGG
GCCTGAGCACCCTGGTTAAATCAGGTGTGCCGGAGGCGCTGCGTGCTGAAGTATGGCAACTGCTGGCCGG
GTGCCATGACAACCAGGCAATGCTGGATCGCTACCGTATCCTGATTACTAAAGACTCCGCGCAGGAATCT
GTCATCACGCGCGATATTCACCGTACCTTCCCGGCTCATGACTATTTTAAGGATACAGGCGGTGATGGCC
AAGAGTCGCTGTACAAAATCTGTAAAGCCTATAGTGTTTATGACGAAGATATTGGTTACTGCCAGGGGCA
AAGCTTCCTGGCAGCGGTGCTGCTGCTGCACATGCCGGAGGAACAGGCCTTTTGTGTACTGGTCAAGATC
ATGTATGACTACGGCCTGCGCGATCTGTATCGTAATAACTTCGAGGACCTGCATTGCAAATTTTACCAGC
TGGAGCGCCTGATGCAAGAACAGCTGCCGGATCTGCATTCACACTTCTCTGATCTGAATCTGGAGGCACA
TATGTATGCGAGCCAATGGTTTCTGACCCTGTTTACTGCTAAATTCCCGCTGTGTATGGTTTTTCACATT
ATCGACCTGCTGCTGTGCGAAGGTCTGAACATTATCTTCCATGTGGCCCTGGCGCTGCTGAAAACATCCA
AAGAAGATCTGCTGCAGGCTGACTTTGAGGGCGCACTGAAATTCTTTCGTGTTCAGCTGCCGAAGCGCTA
CCGTGCCGAAGAAAATGCGCGCCGTCTGATGGAGCAAGCTTGTAACATTAAAGTGCCGACGAAAAAGCTG
AAAAAATATGAAAAGGAGTATCAGACCATGCGCGAAAGTCAACTGCAGCAGGAAGATCCGATGGATCGTT
ACAAATTCGTATATCTG
