>Addgene plasmid #25170 | HHL | addgene partial sequence | sequence record 31248 | 25170 with T7
TTTAAGAAGGAGATATACCATGCATCATCATCATCATCACAGCAGCGGCAGAGAAAACTTGTATTTCCAG
GGCGAGAAAATTCTGTATTCGTGGGGCGAACTGCTGGGTAAATGGCACAGTAATCTGGGGGCACGCCCGA
AGGGCCTGAGCACCCTGGTTAAATCAGGTGTGCCGGAGGCGCTGCGTGCTGAAGTATGGCAACTGCTGGC
CGGGTGCCATGACAACCAGGCAATGCTGGATCGCTACCGTATCCTGATTACTAAAGACTCCGCGCAGGAA
TCTGTCATCACGCGCGATATTCACCGTACCTTCCCGGCTCATGACTATTTTAAGGATACAGGCGGTGATG
GCCAAGAGTCGCTGTACAAAATCTGTAAAGCCCTA
