[The description below was written by a language model from this plasmid's Addgene catalogue record.]
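Description:
HHL is a bacterial expression plasmid built on the pET28-MHL backbone from the Structural Genomics Consortium, carrying a fragment of the human RABGAP1L gene (also known as HHL or TBC1D18). The 927 bp insert encodes residues E507 to L815 of the protein rather than the full open reading frame, a truncation chosen to yield a domain suitable for structural work. It was introduced by restriction enzyme cloning into a backbone listed as 7325 bp. The fragment is fused to an N-terminal His tag, which allows the recombinant protein to be purified by immobilised metal affinity chromatography.

The plasmid is selected with kanamycin and is recorded as low copy, with propagation in a standard cloning strain of E. coli. The record does not explicitly state the promoter. However, the listed T7 and T7-terminator sequencing primers, together with the pET28-derived backbone, are consistent with the usual pET arrangement, in which the insert sits between a T7 promoter and T7 terminator and is expressed in hosts that supply T7 RNA polymerase. No feature table was provided, so other backbone details such as the replication origin, any protease cleavage site after the tag, or a lac repressor gene cannot be confirmed from the record.

The stated purpose is bacterial production of protein for structure determination. The depositor notes link this construct to a deposited crystal structure of the RABGAP1L fragment. This makes it useful for producing the same domain for crystallography, biophysical characterisation or biochemical assays.
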