Addgene plasmid #25170: HHL
Purpose: Bacterial expression for structure determination; may not be full ORF
Depositing lab: Cheryl Arrowsmith. Depositing organization: University of Toronto.
Backbone
  Vector backbone: pET28-MHL
  Backbone manufacturer: SGC
  Backbone size w/o insert (bp): 7325
  Vector type: Bacterial Expression
Growth in bacteria
  Bacterial resistance: Kanamycin, 50 μg/mL
  Growth temperature: 37°C
  Growth strain: DH5alpha
  Copy number: Low Copy
Gene/Insert
  Gene/Insert name: HHL:E507-L815 (alt names: PDB: 3HZJ; RABGAP1L)
  Species: H. sapiens (human)
  Insert size (bp): 927
  Entrez Gene: RABGAP1L (a.k.a. RP1-102G20.1, HHL, TBC1D18)
  Tag / fusion protein: His (N terminal on insert)
  Cloning method: Restriction Enzyme
  Sequencing primers: 5′ T7; 3′ T7-term
Terms and licenses: Academic/Nonprofit Terms; Industry Terms: Not Available to Industry
Depositor comments: PDB: 3HZJ. http://www.thesgc.org/structures/3HZJ/
How to cite: HHL was a gift from Cheryl Arrowsmith (Addgene plasmid # 25170 ; http://n2t.net/addgene:25170 ; RRID:Addgene_25170)
